>Addgene plasmid #225662 | 10279-M28-663 | addgene full sequence | sequence record 452341 | Addgene NGS Result
AGGTGGCACTTTTCGGGGAAATGTGCGCGGAACCCCTATTTGTTTATTTTTCTAAATACATTCAAATATG
TATCCGCTCATGAGACAATAACCCTGATAAATGCTTCAATAATATTGAAAAAGGAAGAGTATGAGTATTC
AACATTTCCGTGTCGCCCTTATTCCCTTTTTTGCGGCATTTTGCCTTCCTGTTTTTGCTCACCCAGAAAC
GCTGGTGAAAGTAAAAGATGCTGAAGATCAGTTGGGTGCACGAGTGGGTTACATCGAACTGGATCTCAAC
AGCGGTAAGATCCTTGAGAGTTTTCGCCCCGAAGAACGTTTTCCAATGATGAGCACTTTTAAAGTTCTGC
TATGTGGCGCGGTATTATCCCGTATTGACGCCGGGCAAGAGCAACTCGGTCGCCGCATACACTATTCTCA
GAATGACTTGGTTGAGTACTCACCAGTCACAGAAAAGCATCTTACGGATGGCATGACAGTAAGAGAATTA
TGCAGTGCTGCCATAACCATGAGTGATAACACTGCGGCCAACTTACTTCTGACAACGATCGGAGGACCGA
AGGAGCTAACCGCTTTTTTGCACAACATGGGGGATCATGTAACTCGCCTTGATCGTTGGGAACCGGAGCT
GAATGAAGCCATACCAAACGACGAGCGTGACACCACGATGCCTGTAGCAATGGCAACAACGTTGCGCAAA
CTATTAACTGGCGAACTACTTACTCTAGCTTCCCGGCAACAATTAATAGACTGGATGGAGGCGGATAAAG
TTGCAGGACCACTTCTGCGCTCGGCCCTTCCGGCTGGCTGGTTTATTGCTGATAAATCTGGAGCCGGTGA
GCGTGGGTCTCGCGGTATCATTGCAGCACTGGGGCCAGATGGTAAGCCCTCCCGTATCGTAGTTATCTAC
ACGACGGGGAGTCAGGCAACTATGGATGAACGAAATAGACAGATCGCTGAGATAGGTGCCTCACTGATTA
AGCATTGGTAACTGTCAGACCAAGTTTACTCATATATACTTTAGATTGATTTAAAACTTCATTTTTAATT
TAAAAGGATCTAGGTGAAGATCCTTTTTGATAATCTCATGACCAAAATCCCTTAACGTGAGTTTTCGTTC
CACTGAGCGTCAGACCCCGTAGAAAAGATCAAAGGATCTTCTTGAGATCCTTTTTTTCTGCGCGTAATCT
GCTGCTTGCAAACAAAAAAACCACCGCTACCAGCGGTGGTTTGTTTGCCGGATCAAGAGCTACCAACTCT
TTTTCCGAAGGTAACTGGCTTCAGCAGAGCGCAGATACCAAATACTGTTCTTCTAGTGTAGCCGTAGTTA
GGCCACCACTTCAAGAACTCTGTAGCACCGCCTACATACCTCGCTCTGCTAATCCTGTTACCAGTGGCTG
CTGCCAGTGGCGATAAGTCGTGTCTTACCGGGTTGGACTCAAGACGATAGTTACCGGATAAGGCGCAGCG
GTCGGGCTGAACGGGGGGTTCGTGCACACAGCCCAGCTTGGAGCGAACGACCTACACCGAACTGAGATAC
CTACAGCGTGAGCTATGAGAAAGCGCCACGCTTCCCGAAGGGAGAAAGGCGGACAGGTATCCGGTAAGCG
GCAGGGTCGGAACAGGAGAGCGCACGAGGGAGCTTCCAGGGGGAAACGCCTGGTATCTTTATAGTCCTGT
CGGGTTTCGCCACCTCTGACTTGAGCGTCGATTTTTGTGATGCTCGTCAGGGGGGCGGAGCCTATGGAAA
AACGCCAGCAACGCGGCCTTTTTACGGTTCCTGGCCTTTTGCTGGCCTTTTGCTCACATGTTCTTTCCTG
CGTTATCCCCTGATTCTGTGGATAACCGTATTACCGCCTTTGAGTGAGCTGATACCGCTCGCCGCAGCCG
AACGACCGAGCGCAGCGAGTCAGTGAGCGAGGAAGCGGAAGAGCGCCCAATACGCAAACCGCCTCTCCCC
GCGCGTTGGCCGATTCATTAATGCAGCTGGCACGACAGGTTTCCCGACTGGAAAGCGGGCAGTGAGCGCA
ACGCAATTAATGTGAGTTAGCTCACTCATTAGGCACCCCAGGCTTTACACTTTATGCTTCCGGCTCGTAT
GTTGTGTGGAATTGTGAGCGGATAACAATTTCACACAGGAAACAGCTATGACCATGATTACGCCAAGCGC
GCAATTAACCCTCACTAAAGGGAACAAAAGCTGGAGCTGCAAGCTTAATGTAGTCTTATGCAATACTCTT
GTAGTCTTGCAACATGGTAACGATGAGTTAGCAACATGCCTTACAAGGAGAGAAAAAGCACCGTGCATGC
CGATTGGTGGAAGTAAGGTGGTACGATCGTGCCTTATTAGGAAGGCAACAGACGGGTCTGACATGGATTG
GACGAACCACTGAATTGCCGCATTGCAGAGATATTGTATTTAAGTGCCTAGCTCGATACATAAACGGGTC
TCTCTGGTTAGACCAGATCTGAGCCTGGGAGCTCTCTGGCTAACTAGGGAACCCACTGCTTAAGCCTCAA
TAAAGCTTGCCTTGAGTGCTTCAAGTAGTGTGTGCCCGTCTGTTGTGTGACTCTGGTAACTAGAGATCCC
TCAGACCCTTTTAGTCAGTGTGGAAAATCTCTAGCAGTGGCGCCCGAACAGGGACTTGAAAGCGAAAGGG
AAACCAGAGGAGCTCTCTCGACGCAGGACTCGGCTTGCTGAAGCGCGCACGGCAAGAGGCGAGGGGCGGC
GACTGGTGAGTACGCCAAAAATTTTGACTAGCGGAGGCTAGAAGGAGAGAGATGGGTGCGAGAGCGTCAG
TATTAAGCGGGGGAGAATTAGATCGCGATGGGAAAAAATTCGGTTAAGGCCAGGGGGAAAGAAAAAATAT
AAATTAAAACATATAGTATGGGCAAGCAGGGAGCTAGAACGATTCGCAGTTAATCCTGGCCTGTTAGAAA
CATCAGAAGGCTGTAGACAAATACTGGGACAGCTACAACCATCCCTTCAGACAGGATCAGAAGAACTTAG
ATCATTATATAATACAGTAGCAACCCTCTATTGTGTGCATCAAAGGATAGAGATAAAAGACACCAAGGAA
GCTTTAGACAAGATAGAGGAAGAGCAAAACAAAAGTAAGACCACCGCACAGCAAGCGGCCGCTGATCTTC
AGACCTGGAGGAGGAGATATGAGGGACAATTGGAGAAGTGAATTATATAAATATAAAGTAGTAAAAATTG
AACCATTAGGAGTAGCACCCACCAAGGCAAAGAGAAGAGTGGTGCAGAGAGAAAAAAGAGCAGTGGGAAT
AGGAGCTTTGTTCCTTGGGTTCTTGGGAGCAGCAGGAAGCACTATGGGCGCAGCGTCAATGACGCTGACG
GTACAGGCCAGACAATTATTGTCTGGTATAGTGCAGCAGCAGAACAATTTGCTGAGGGCTATTGAGGCGC
AACAGCATCTGTTGCAACTCACAGTCTGGGGCATCAAGCAGCTCCAGGCAAGAATCCTGGCTGTGGAAAG
ATACCTAAAGGATCAACAGCTCCTGGGGATTTGGGGTTGCTCTGGAAAACTCATTTGCACCACTGCTGTG
CCTTGGAATGCTAGTTGGAGTAATAAATCTCTGGAACAGATTTGGAATCACACGACCTGGATGGAGTGGG
ACAGAGAAATTAACAATTACACAAGCTTAATACACTCCTTAATTGAAGAATCGCAAAACCAGCAAGAAAA
GAATGAACAAGAATTATTGGAATTAGATAAATGGGCAAGTTTGTGGAATTGGTTTAACATAACAAATTGG
CTGTGGTATATAAAATTATTCATAATGATAGTAGGAGGCTTGGTAGGTTTAAGAATAGTTTTTGCTGTAC
TTTCTATAGTGAATAGAGTTAGGCAGGGATATTCACCATTATCGTTTCAGACCCACCTCCCAACCCCGAG
GGGACCCGACAGGCCCGAAGGAATAGAAGAAGAAGGTGGAGAGAGAGACAGAGACAGATCCATTCGATTA
GTGAACGGATCTCGACGGTATCGGTTAACTTTTAAAAGAAAAGGGGGGATTGGGGGGTACAGTGCAGGGG
AAAGAATAGTAGACATAATAGCAACAGACATACAAACTAAAGAATTACAAAAACAAATTACAAAATTCAA
AATTTTATCGTCCAGTGTGGTGGAATTCTGCAGATATCACAACTTTGTATAGAAAAGTTGGCTAGGCGTG
TACGGTGGGAGGCCTATATAAGCAGAGCTCGTTTAGTGAACCGTCAGATCGCCTGGAGACGCCATCCACG
CTGTTTTGACCTCCATAGAAGACACCGGGACCGATCCAGCACAACTTTGTACAAAAAAGTTGGCACCATG
CCCGCCATGAAGATCGAGTGCCGCATCACCGGCACCCTGAACGGCGTGGAGTTCGAGCTGGTGGGCGGCG
GAGAGGGCACCCCCGAGCAGGGCCGCATGACCAACAAGATGAAGAGCACCAAAGGCGCCCTGACCTTCAG
CCCCTACCTGCTGAGCCACGTGATGGGCTACGGCTTCTACCACTTCGGCACCTACCCCAGCGGCTACGAG
AACCCCTTCCTGCACGCCATCAACAACGGCGGCTACACCAACACCCGCATCGAGAAGTACGAGGACGGCG
GCGTGCTGCACGTGAGCTTCAGCTACCGCTACGAGGCCGGCCGCGTGATCGGCGACTTCAAGGTGGTGGG
CACCGGCTTCCCCGAGGACAGCGTGATCTTCACCGACAAGATCATCCGCAGCAACGCCACCGTGGAGCAC
CTGCACCCCATGGGCGATAACGTGCTGGTGGGCAGCTTCGCCCGCACCTTCAGCCTGCGCGACGGCGGCT
ACTACAGCTTCGTGGTGGACAGCCACATGCACTTCAAGAGCGCCATCCACCCCAGCATCCTGCAGAACGG
GGGCCCCATGTTCGCCTTCCGCCGCGTGGAGGAGCTGCACAGCAACACCGAGCTGGGCATCGTGGAGTAC
CAGCACGCCTTCAAGACCCCCATCGCCTTCGCCAGATCTCGAGATATCAGCCATGGCTTCCCGCCGGCGG
TGGCGGCGCAGGATGATGGCACGCTGCCCATGTCTTGTGCCCAGGAGAGCGGGATGGACCGTCACCCTGC
AGCCTGTGCTTCTGCTAGGATCAATGTGTAATCAACTTTCTTGTACAAAGTTGTGATATCCAGCACAGTG
GCGGCCGCTCGACAATCAACCTCTGGATTACAAAATTTGTGAAAGATTGACTGGTATTCTTAACTATGTT
GCTCCTTTTACGCTATGTGGATACGCTGCTTTAATGCCTTTGTATCATGCTATTGCTTCCCGTATGGCTT
TCATTTTCTCCTCCTTGTATAAATCCTGGTTGCTGTCTCTTTATGAGGAGTTGTGGCCCGTTGTCAGGCA
ACGTGGCGTGGTGTGCACTGTGTTTGCTGACGCAACCCCCACTGGTTGGGGCATTGCCACCACCTGTCAG
CTCCTTTCCGGGACTTTCGCTTTCCCCCTCCCTATTGCCACGGCGGAACTCATCGCCGCCTGCCTTGCCC
GCTGCTGGACAGGGGCTCGGCTGTTGGGCACTGACAATTCCGTGGTGTTGTCGGGGAAGCTGACGTCCTT
TCCATGGCTGCTCGCCTGTGTTGCCACCTGGATTCTGCGCGGGACGTCCTTCTGCTACGTCCCTTCGGCC
CTCAATCCAGCGGACCTTCCTTCCCGCGGCCTGCTGCCGGCTCTGCGGCCTCTTCCGCGTCTTCGCCTTC
GCCCTCAGACGAGTCGGATCTCCCTTTGGGCCGCCTCCCCGCCTGGAATTCTACCGGGTAGGGGAGGCGC
TTTTCCCAAGGCAGTCTGGAGCATGCGCTTTAGCAGCCCCGCTGGGCACTTGGCGCTACACAAGTGGCCT
CTGGCCTCGCACACATTCCACATCCACCGGTAGGCGCCAACCGGCTCCGTTCTTTGGTGGCCCCTTCGCG
CCACCTTCTACTCCTCCCCTAGTCAGGAAGTTCCCCCCCGCCCCGCAGCTCGCGTCGTGCAGGACGTGAC
AAATGGAAGTAGCACGTCTCACTAGTCTCGTGCAGATGGACAGCACCGCTGAGCAATGGAAGCGGGTAGG
CCTTTGGGGCAGCGGCCAATAGCAGCTTTGCTCCTTCGCTTTCTGGGCTCAGAGGCTGGGAAGGGGTGGG
TCCGGGGGCGGGCTCAGGGGCGGGCTCAGGGGCGGGGCGGGCGCCCGAAGGTCCTCCGGAGGCCCGGCAT
TCTGCACGCTTCAAAAGCGCACGTCTGCCGCGCTGTTCTCCTCTTCCTCATCTCCGGGCCTTTCGACCTG
CAGCCCAAGCTTACCATGACCGAGTACAAGCCCACGGTGCGCCTCGCCACCCGCGACGACGTCCCCAGGG
CCGTACGCACCCTCGCCGCCGCGTTCGCCGACTACCCCGCCACGCGCCACACCGTCGATCCGGACCGCCA
CATCGAGCGGGTCACCGAGCTGCAAGAACTCTTCCTCACGCGCGTCGGGCTCGACATCGGCAAGGTGTGG
GTCGCGGACGACGGCGCCGCGGTGGCGGTCTGGACCACGCCGGAGAGCGTCGAAGCGGGGGCGGTGTTCG
CCGAGATCGGCCCGCGCATGGCCGAGTTGAGCGGTTCCCGGCTGGCCGCGCAGCAACAGATGGAAGGCCT
CCTGGCGCCGCACCGGCCCAAGGAGCCCGCGTGGTTCCTGGCCACCGTCGGCGTCTCGCCCGACCACCAG
GGCAAGGGTCTGGGCAGCGCCGTCGTGCTCCCCGGAGTGGAGGCGGCCGAGCGCGCCGGGGTGCCCGCCT
TCCTGGAGACCTCCGCGCCCCGCAACCTCCCCTTCTACGAGCGGCTCGGCTTCACCGTCACCGCCGACGT
CGAGGTGCCCGAAGGACCGCGCACCTGGTGCATGACCCGCAAGCCCGGTGCCTGACGCCCGCCCCACGAC
CCGCAGCGCCCGACCGAAAGGAGCGCACGACCCCATGCATCTCGAGGGCCCGGTACCTTTAAGACCAATG
ACTTACAAGGCAGCTGTAGATCTTAGCCACTTTTTAAAAGAAAAGGGGGGACTGGAAGGGCTAGCTCACT
CCCAACGAAGACAAGATCTGCTTTTTGCTTGTACTGGGTCTCTCTGGTTAGACCAGATCTGAGCCTGGGA
GCTCTCTGGCTAACTAGGGAACCCACTGCTTAAGCCTCAATAAAGCTTGCCTTGAGTGCTTCAAGTAGTG
TGTGCCCGTCTGTTGTGTGACTCTGGTAACTAGAGATCCCTCAGACCCTTTTAGTCAGTGTGGAAAATCT
CTAGCAGTAGTAGTTCATGTCATCTTATTATTCAGTATTTATAACTTGCAAAGAAATGAATATCAGAGAG
TGAGAGGAACTTGTTTATTGCAGCTTATAATGGTTACAAATAAAGCAATAGCATCACAAATTTCACAAAT
AAAGCATTTTTTTCACTGCATTCTAGTTGTGGTTTGTCCAAACTCATCAATGTATCTTATCATGTCTGGC
TCTAGCTATCCCGCCCCTAACTCCGCCCATCCCGCCCCTAACTCCGCCCAGTTCCGCCCATTCTCCGCCC
CATGGCTGACTAATTTTTTTTATTTATGCAGAGGCCGAGGCCGCCTCGGCCTCTGAGCTATTCCAGAAGT
AGTGAGGAGGCTTTTTTGGAGGCCTAGGGACGTACCCAATTCGCCCTATAGTGAGTCGTATTACGCGCGC
TCACTGGCCGTCGTTTTACAACGTCGTGACTGGGAAAACCCTGGCGTTACCCAACTTAATCGCCTTGCAG
CACATCCCCCTTTCGCCAGCTGGCGTAATAGCGAAGAGGCCCGCACCGATCGCCCTTCCCAACAGTTGCG
CAGCCTGAATGGCGAATGGG
[124 nt withheld, positions 7861-7984]
C
[91 nt withheld, positions 7986-8076]
A
[49 nt withheld, positions 8078-8126]
CCTTTGACGTTGGAGTCCACGTTCTTT
[37 nt withheld, positions 8154-8190]
ACCCTATCTCGGTCTATTCTTTTGATTTATAAGGGATTTTGCCGATTTCGGCCTATTGGTTAAAAAATGA
GCTGATTTAACAAAAATTTAACGCGAATTTTAACAAAATATTAACGCTTACAATTT
Features (pLannotate 1.2.2; 31 found; start..end, strand, type, name):
     26..130     +  promoter       AmpR promoter: bla
    131..991     +  CDS            AmpR: β-lactamase; bla; confers resistance to ampicillin, carbenicillin, and related antibiotics
   1162..1750    +  rep_origin     ori: high-copy-number ColE1/pMB1/pBR322/pUC origin of replication
   1933..2025    +  CDS            lacI (fragment): lac repressor; lacI; The lac repressor binds to the lac operator to inhibit transcription in E. coli. This inhibition can be relieved by adding lactose or isopropyl-β-D-thiogalactopyranoside (IPTG).
   2038..2059    +  protein_bind   CAP binding site: CAP binding activates transcription in the presence of cAMP. E. coli catabolite activator protein
   2074..2104    +  promoter       lac promoter: promoter for the E. coli lac operon
   2112..2128    +  protein_bind   lac operator: The lac repressor binds to the lac operator to inhibit transcription in E. coli. This inhibition can be relieved by adding lactose or isopropyl-β-D-thiogalactopyranoside (IPTG). lac repressor encoded by lacI
   2173..2191    +  promoter       T3 promoter: promoter for bacteriophage T3 RNA polymerase
   2219..2445    +  promoter       RSV promoter: Rous sarcoma virus enhancer/promoter
   2446..2626    +  LTR            5' LTR (truncated): truncated 5' long terminal repeat (LTR) from HIV-1
   2673..2798    +  misc_feature   HIV-1 Ψ: packaging signal of human immunodeficiency virus type 1
   2782..3145    +  CDS            HIV-1 gag (fragment): gag protein from human immunodeficiency virus 1; gag
   3291..3524    +  misc_feature   RRE: The Rev response element (RRE) of HIV-1 allows for Rev-dependent mRNA export from the nucleus to the cytoplasm.
   3901..4001    +  CDS            Rev (fragment): human immunodeficiency virus 1 (HIV-1) Rev protein; rev; enhances nuclear export of unspliced and incompletely spliced viral mRNAs
   4020..4136    +  misc_feature   cPPT/CTS: central polypurine tract and central termination sequence of HIV-1
   4170..4190    +  protein_bind   attB4: mutant version of attB; core recombination site for the Gateway® BP reaction BP Clonase™
   4193..4229    +  promoter       minimal CMV promoter (fragment): human cytomegalovirus (CMV) immediate early promoter
   4312..4329    +  protein_bind   attL1 (fragment): mutant version of attL; recombination site for the Gateway® LR reaction LR Clonase™
   4338..5003    +  CDS            ppluGFP2: ppluGFP2 is a basic (constitutively fluorescent) green fluorescent protein published in 2004, derived from Pontellina plumata.
   5019..5140    +  CDS            d1EGFP (fragment): EGFP destabilized by fusion to a mutated version of residues 422-461 of mouse ornithine decarboxylase, giving an in vivo half-life of ~1 hour mammalian codon-optimized
   5146..5163    -  protein_bind   attL2 (fragment): mutant version of attL; recombination site for the Gateway® LR reaction LR Clonase™
   5194..5782    +  misc_feature   WPRE: woodchuck hepatitis virus posttranscriptional regulatory element
   5796..6295    +  promoter       PGK promoter: mouse phosphoglycerate kinase 1 promoter
   6316..6915    +  CDS            PuroR: puromycin N-acetyltransferase; pac from Streptomyces alboniger; confers resistance to puromycin
   6983..7120    +  CDS            nef (fragment): NEF_HV1LA - Experimental evidence at protein level: Swiss-Prot protein existence level 1. Extracellular Nef protein targets CD4(+) T-lymphocytes for apoptosis by interacting with CXCR4 surface receptors. From Human immunodeficiency virus type 1 group M subtype B (isolate Lai) (HIV-1).
   7106..7286    +  LTR            5' LTR (truncated): truncated 5' long terminal repeat (LTR) from HIV-1
   7358..7479    +  polyA_signal   SV40 poly(A) signal: SV40 polyadenylation signal
   7519..7654    +  rep_origin     SV40 ori: SV40 origin of replication
   7675..7693    -  promoter       T7 promoter: promoter for bacteriophage T7 RNA polymerase
   7701..7856    +  CDS            lacZα (fragment): LacZα fragment of β-galactosidase; lacZ fragment
   7861..8289    +  rep_origin     f1 ori (sequence partly withheld): f1 bacteriophage origin of replication; arrow indicates direction of (+) strand synthesis
