[The description below was written by a language model from this plasmid's Addgene catalogue record and pLannotate feature annotations shown in this document.]
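Description:
10279-M28-663 is an HIV-1-based lentiviral expression plasmid built in the pDest-663 destination backbone by multisite Gateway recombination, with an annotated sequence of about 8.3 kb. In bacteria it is maintained through a ColE1/pUC-type origin and selected with ampicillin via the bla gene. The catalogue lists it as low copy, although the origin itself is annotated as a high-copy type. An f1 origin and remnants of a lac/lacZα cloning region are also present. The viral portion has a third-generation-style layout. An RSV promoter drives a truncated 5' LTR, followed by the Ψ packaging signal with a gag fragment, the RRE for Rev-dependent export of genomic RNA, and the cPPT/CTS. A second truncated LTR, an SV40 polyadenylation signal and an SV40 origin close the cassette.

Between residual Gateway att sites, a minimal CMV promoter (mCMVp) sits directly upstream of dsCopGFP. This is a copepod (Pontellina plumata) green fluorescent protein fused at its C-terminus to a mouse ornithine decarboxylase-derived degradation domain, which shortens the protein's half-life so that fluorescence tracks current promoter activity. A WPRE follows the reporter to enhance transcript expression. Downstream, a separate mouse PGK promoter drives puromycin N-acetyltransferase for selection of transduced mammalian cells.

The minimal promoter carries no added response elements, so the construct gives only basal reporter expression. It is intended as the matched negative control for the companion reporter 8522-M01-663, setting the background fluorescence level for gating and thresholding. The associated publication describes a reporter system for observing and isolating cancer stem cells.
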