Addgene plasmid #225662: 10279-M28-663
Purpose: Lentivirus protein expression. Matched control construct for 8522-M01-663 (Addgene # 225660) gives basal expression from mCMVp for gating/thresholding
Depositing lab: Dominic Esposito. Depositing organization: Frederick National Laboratory. Publication: A flexible reporter system for direct observation and isolation of cancer stem cells. Tang B, Raviv A, Esposito D, Flanders KC, Daniel C, Nghiem BT, Garfield S, Lim L, Mannan P, Robles AI, Smith WI Jr, Zimmerberg J, Ravin R, Wakefield LM. Stem Cell Reports. 2015 Jan 13;4(1):155-169. doi: 10.1016/j.stemcr.2014.11.002. Epub 2014 Dec 11. PubMed 25497455.
Backbone
  Vector backbone: pDest-663
  Backbone size w/o insert (bp): 7337
  Vector type: Lentiviral
  Selectable markers: Puromycin
Growth in bacteria
  Bacterial resistance: Ampicillin, 100 μg/mL
  Growth temperature: 30°C
  Growth strain: NEB Stable
  Copy number: Low Copy
Gene/Insert
  Gene/Insert name: dsCopGFP (alt name: destabilized form of copepod GFP)
  Species: Synthetic
  Promoter: mCMVp
  Cloning method: Gateway Cloning
Terms and licenses: Academic/Nonprofit Terms; Industry Terms: Not Available to Industry
How to cite: 10279-M28-663 was a gift from Dominic Esposito (Addgene plasmid # 225662 ; http://n2t.net/addgene:225662 ; RRID:Addgene_225662)
